>Addgene plasmid #113905 | pAmCyan1-C1-ADCY6 | addgene full sequence | sequence record 224293 | Addgene NGS Result
CGTTACATAACTTACGGTAAATGGCCCGCCTGGCTGACCGCCCAACGACCCCCGCCCATTGACGTCAATA
ATGACGTATGTTCCCATAGTAACGCCAATAGGGACTTTCCATTGACGTCAATGGGTGGAGTATTTACGGT
AAACTGCCCACTTGGCAGTACATCAAGTGTATCATATGCCAAGTACGCCCCCTATTGACGTCAATGACGG
TAAATGGCCCGCCTGGCATTATGCCCAGTACATGACCTTATGGGACTTTCCTACTTGGCAGTACATCTAC
GTATTAGTCATCGCTATTACCATGGTGATGCGGTTTTGGCAGTACATCAATGGGCGTGGATAGCGGTTTG
ACTCACGGGGATTTCCAAGTCTCCACCCCATTGACGTCAATGGGAGTTTGTTTTGGCACCAAAATCAACG
GGACTTTCCAAAATGTCGTAACAACTCCGCCCCATTGACGCAAATGGGCGGTAGGCGTGTACGGTGGGAG
GTCTATATAAGCAGAGCTGGTTTAGTGAACCGTCAGATCCGCTAGCGCTACCGGTCGCCACCATGGCCCT
GTCCAACAAGTTCATCGGCGACGACATGAAGATGACCTACCACATGGACGGCTGCGTGAACGGCCACTAC
TTCACCGTGAAGGGCGAGGGCAGCGGCAAGCCCTACGAGGGCACCCAGACCTCCACCTTCAAGGTGACCA
TGGCCAACGGCGGCCCCCTGGCCTTCTCCTTCGACATCCTGTCCACCGTGTTCATGTACGGCAACCGCTG
CTTCACCGCCTACCCCACCAGCATGCCCGACTACTTCAAGCAGGCCTTCCCCGACGGCATGTCCTACGAG
AGAACCTTCACCTACGAGGACGGCGGCGTGGCCACCGCCAGCTGGGAGATCAGCCTGAAGGGCAACTGCT
TCGAGCACAAGTCCACCTTCCACGGCGTGAACTTCCCCGCCGACGGCCCCGTGATGGCCAAGAAGACCAC
CGGCTGGGACCCCTCCTTCGAGAAGATGACCGTGTGCGACGGCATCTTGAAGGGCGACGTGACCGCCTTC
CTGATGCTGCAGGGCGGCGGCAACTACAGATGCCAGTTCCACACCTCCTACAAGACCAAGAAGCCCGTGA
CCATGCCCCCCAACCACGTGGTGGAGCACCGCATCGCCAGAACCGACCTGGACAAGGGCGGCAACAGCGT
GCAGCTGACCGAGCACGCCGTGGCCCACATCACCTCCGTGGTGCCCTTCTCCGGACTCAGATCTCGAGCT
ATGTCATGGTTTAGTGGCCTCCTGGTCCCTAAAGTGGATGAACGGAAAACAGCCTGGGGTGAACGCAATG
GGCAGAAGCGTTCGCGGCGCCGTGGCACTCGGGCAGGTGGCTTCTGCACGCCCCGCTATATGAGCTGCCT
CCGGGATGCAGAGCCACCCAGCCCCACCCCTGCGGGCCCCCCTCGGTGCCCCTGGCAGGATGACGCCTTC
ATCCGGAGGGGCGGCCCAGGCAAGGGCAAGGAGCTGGGGCTGCGGGCAGTGGCCCTGGGCTTCGAGGATA
CCGAGGTGACAACGACAGCGGGCGGGACGGCTGAGGTGGCGCCCGACGCGGTGCCCAGGAGTGGGCGATC
CTGCTGGCGCCGTCTGGTGCAGGTGTTCCAGTCGAAGCAGTTCCGTTCGGCCAAGCTGGAGCGCCTGTAC
CAGCGGTACTTCTTCCAGATGAACCAGAGCAGCCTGACGCTGCTGATGGCGGTGCTGGTGCTGCTCACAG
CGGTGCTGCTGGCTTTCCACGCCGCACCCGCCCGCCCTCAGCCTGCCTATGTGGCACTGTTGGCCTGTGC
CGCCGCCCTGTTCGTGGGGCTCATGGTGGTGTGTAACCGGCATAGCTTCCGCCAGGACTCCATGTGGGTG
GTGAGTTACGTGGTGCTGGGCATCCTGGCGGCAGTGCAGGTCGGGGGCGCTCTCGCAGCAGACCCGCGCA
GCCCCTCTGCGGGCCTCTGGTGCCCTGTGTTCTTTGTCTACATCGCCTACACGCTCCTCCCCATCCGCAT
GCGGGCTGCCGTCCTCAGCGGCCTGGGCCTCTCCACCTTGCATTTGATCTTGGCCTGGCAACTTAACCGT
GGTGATGCCTTCCTCTGGAAGCAGCTCGGTGCCAATGTGCTGCTGTTCCTCTGCACCAACGTCATTGGCA
TCTGCACACACTATCCAGCAGAGGTGTCTCAGCGCCAGGCCTTTCAGGAGACCCGCGGTTACATCCAGGC
CCGGCTCCACCTGCAGCATGAGAATCGGCAGCAGGAGCGGCTGCTGCTGTCGGTATTGCCCCAGCACGTT
GCCATGGAGATGAAAGAAGACATCAACACAAAAAAAGAAGACATGATGTTCCACAAGATCTACATACAGA
AGCATGACAATGTCAGCATCCTGTTTGCAGACATTGAGGGCTTCACCAGCCTGGCATCCCAGTGCACTGC
GCAGGAGCTGGTCATGACCCTGAATGAGCTCTTTGCCCGGTTTGACAAGCTGGCTGCGGAGAATCACTGC
CTGAGGATCAAGATCTTGGGGGACTGTTACTACTGTGTGTCAGGGCTGCCGGAGGCCCGGGCCGACCATG
CCCACTGCTGTGTGGAGATGGGGGTAGACATGATTGAGGCCATCTCGCTGGTACGTGAGGTGACAGGTGT
GAATGTGAACATGCGCGTGGGCATCCACAGCGGGCGCGTGCACTGCGGCGTCCTTGGCTTGCGGAAATGG
CAGTTCGATGTGTGGTCCAATGATGTGACCCTGGCCAACCACATGGAGGCAGGAGGCCGGGCTGGCCGCA
TCCACATCACTCGGGCAACACTGCAGTACCTGAACGGGGACTACGAGGTGGAGCCAGGCCGTGGTGGCGA
GCGCAACGCGTACCTCAAGGAGCAGCACATTGAGACTTTCCTCATCCTGGGCGCCAGCCAGAAACGGAAA
GAGGAGAAGGCCATGCTGGCCAAGCTGCAGCGGACTCGGGCCAACTCCATGGAAGGGCTGATGCCGCGCT
GGGTTCCTGATCGTGCCTTCTCCCGGACCAAGGACTCCAAGGCCTTCCGCCAGATGGGCATTGATGATTC
CAGCAAAGACAACCGGGGCACCCAAGATGCCCTGAACCCTGAGGATGAGGTGGATGAGTTCCTGAGCCGT
GCCATCGATGCCCGCAGCATTGATCAGCTGCGGAAGGACCATGTGCGCCGGTTTCTGCTCACCTTCCAGA
GAGAGGATCTTGAGAAGAAGTACTCCCGGAAGGTGGATCCCCGCTTCGGAGCCTACGTTGCCTGTGCCCT
GTTGGTCTTCTGCTTCATCTGCTTCATCCAGCTTCTCATCTTCCCACACTCCACCCTGATGCTTGGGATC
TATGCCAGCATCTTCCTGCTGCTGCTAATCACCGTGCTGATCTGTGCTGTGTACTCCTGTGGTTCTCTGT
TCCCTAAGGCCCTGCAACGTCTGTCCCGCAGCATTGTCCGCTCACGGGCACATAGCACCGCAGTTGGCAT
CTTTTCCGTCCTGCTTGTGTTTACTTCTGCCATTGCCAACATGTTCACCTGTAACCACACCCCCATACGG
AGCTGTGCAGCCCGGATGCTGAATTTAACACCTGCTGACATCACTGCCTGCCACCTGCAGCAGCTCAATT
ACTCTCTGGGCCTGGATGCTCCCCTGTGTGAGGGCACCATGCCCACCTGCAGCTTTCCTGAGTACTTCAT
CGGGAACATGCTGCTGAGTCTCTTGGCCAGCTCTGTCTTCCTGCACATCAGCAGCATCGGGAAGTTGGCC
ATGATCTTTGTCTTGGGGCTCATCTATTTGGTGCTGCTTCTGCTGGGTCCCCCAGCCACCATCTTTGACA
ACTATGACCTACTGCTTGGCGTCCATGGCTTGGCTTCTTCCAATGAGACCTTTGATGGGCTGGACTGTCC
AGCTGCAGGGAGGGTGGCCCTCAAATATATGACCCCTGTGATTCTGCTGGTGTTTGCGCTGGCGCTGTAT
CTGCATGCTCAGCAGGTGGAGTCGACTGCCCGCCTAGACTTCCTCTGGAAACTACAGGCAACAGGGGAGA
AGGAGGAGATGGAGGAGCTACAGGCATACAACCGGAGGCTGCTGCATAACATTCTGCCCAAGGACGTGGC
GGCCCACTTCCTGGCCCGGGAGCGCCGCAATGATGAACTCTACTATCAGTCGTGTGAGTGTGTGGCTGTT
ATGTTTGCCTCCATTGCCAACTTCTCTGAGTTCTATGTGGAGCTGGAGGCAAACAATGAGGGTGTCGAGT
GCCTGCGGCTGCTCAACGAGATCATCGCTGACTTTGATGAGATTATCAGCGAGGAGCGGTTCCGGCAGCT
GGAAAAGATCAAGACGATTGGTAGCACCTACATGGCTGCCTCAGGGCTGAACGCCAGCACCTACGATCAG
GTGGGCCGCTCCCACATCACTGCCCTGGCTGACTACGCCATGCGGCTCATGGAGCAGATGAAGCACATCA
ATGAGCACTCCTTCAACAATTTCCAGATGAAGATTGGGCTGAACATGGGCCCAGTCGTGGCAGGTGTCAT
CGGGGCTCGGAAGCCACAGTATGACATCTGGGGGAACACAGTGAATGTCTCTAGTCGTATGGACAGCACG
GGGGTCCCCGACCGAATCCAGGTGACCACGGACCTGTACCAGGTTCTAGCTGCCAAGGGCTACCAGCTGG
AGTGTCGAGGGGTGGTCAAGGTGAAGGGCAAGGGGGAGATGACCACCTACTTCCTCAATGGGGGCCCCAG
CAGTTAAGAATTCTGCAGTCGACGGTACCGCGGGCCCGGGATCCACCGGATCTAGATAACTGATCATAAT
CAGCCATACCACATTTGTAGAGGTTTTACTTGCTTTAAAAAACCTCCCACACCTCCCCCTGAACCTGAAA
CATAAAATGAATGCAATTGTTGTTGTTAACTTGTTTATTGCAGCTTATAATGGTTACAAATAAAGCAATA
GCATCACAAATTTCACAAATAAAGCATTTTTTTCACTGCATTCTAGTTGTGGTTTGTCCAAACTCATCAA
TGTATCTTAACGCGTAAATTGTAAGCGTTAATATTTTGTTAAAATTCGCGTTAAATTTTTGTTAAATCAG
CTCATTTTTTAACCAATAGGCCGAAATCGGCAAAATCCCTTATAAATCAAAAGAATAGACCGAGATAGGG
T
[37 nt withheld, positions 5182-5218]
AAAGAACGTGGACTCCAACGTCAAAGG
[49 nt withheld, positions 5246-5294]
T
[91 nt withheld, positions 5296-5386]
G
[124 nt withheld, positions 5388-5511]
CAGGTGGCACTTTTCGGGGAAATGTGCGCGGAACCCCTATTTGTTTATTTTTCTAAATACATTCAAATAT
GTATCCGCTCATGAGACAATAACCCTGATAAATGCTTCAATAATATTGAAAAAGGAAGAGTCCTGAGGCG
GAAAGAACCAGCTGTGGAATGTGTGTCAGTTAGGGTGTGGAAAGTCCCCAGGCTCCCCAGCAGGCAGAAG
TATGCAAAGCATGCATCTCAATTAGTCAGCAACCAGGTGTGGAAAGTCCCCAGGCTCCCCAGCAGGCAGA
AGTATGCAAAGCATGCATCTCAATTAGTCAGCAACCATAGTCCCGCCCCTAACTCCGCCCATCCCGCCCC
TAACTCCGCCCAGTTCCGCCCATTCTCCGCCCCATGGCTGACTAATTTTTTTTATTTATGCAGAGGCCGA
GGCCGCCTCGGCCTCTGAGCTATTCCAGAAGTAGTGAGGAGGCTTTTTTGGAGGCCTAGGCTTTTGCAAA
GATCGATCAAGAGACAGGATGAGGATCGTTTCGCATGATTGAACAAGATGGATTGCACGCAGGTTCTCCG
GCCGCTTGGGTGGAGAGGCTATTCGGCTATGACTGGGCACAACAGACAATCGGCTGCTCTGATGCCGCCG
TGTTCCGGCTGTCAGCGCAGGGGCGCCCGGTTCTTTTTGTCAAGACCGACCTGTCCGGTGCCCTGAATGA
ACTGCAAGACGAGGCAGCGCGGCTATCGTGGCTGGCCACGACGGGCGTTCCTTGCGCAGCTGTGCTCGAC
GTTGTCACTGAAGCGGGAAGGGACTGGCTGCTATTGGGCGAAGTGCCGGGGCAGGATCTCCTGTCATCTC
ACCTTGCTCCTGCCGAGAAAGTATCCATCATGGCTGATGCAATGCGGCGGCTGCATACGCTTGATCCGGC
TACCTGCCCATTCGACCACCAAGCGAAACATCGCATCGAGCGAGCACGTACTCGGATGGAAGCCGGTCTT
GTCGATCAGGATGATCTGGACGAAGAGCATCAGGGGCTCGCGCCAGCCGAACTGTTCGCCAGGCTCAAGG
CGAGCATGCCCGACGGCGAGGATCTCGTCGTGACCCATGGCGATGCCTGCTTGCCGAATATCATGGTGGA
AAATGGCCGCTTTTCTGGATTCATCGACTGTGGCCGGCTGGGTGTGGCGGACCGCTATCAGGACATAGCG
TTGGCTACCCGTGATATTGCTGAAGAGCTTGGCGGCGAATGGGCTGACCGCTTCCTCGTGCTTTACGGTA
TCGCCGCTCCCGATTCGCAGCGCATCGCCTTCTATCGCCTTCTTGACGAGTTCTTCTGAGCGGGACTCTG
GGGTTCGAAATGACCGACCAAGCGACGCCCAACCTGCCATCACGAGATTTCGATTCCACCGCCGCCTTCT
ATGAAAGGTTGGGCTTCGGAATCGTTTTCCGGGACGCCGGCTGGATGATCCTCCAGCGCGGGGATCTCAT
GCTGGAGTTCTTCGCCCACCCTAGGGGGAGGCTAACTGAAACACGGAAGGAGACAATACCGGAAGGAACC
CGCGCTATGACGGCAATAAAAAGACAGAATAAAACGCACGGTGTTGGGTCGTTTGTTCATAAACGCGGGG
TTCGGTCCCAGGGCTGGCACTCTGTCGATACCCCACCGAGACCCCATTGGGGCCAATACGCCCGCGTTTC
TTCCTTTTCCCCACCCCACCCCCCAAGTTCGGGTGAAGGCCCAGGGCTCGCAGCCAACGTCGGGGCGGCA
GGCCCTGCCATAGCCTCAGGTTACTCATATATACTTTAGATTGATTTAAAACTTCATTTTTAATTTAAAA
GGATCTAGGTGAAGATCCTTTTTGATAATCTCATGACCAAAATCCCTTAACGTGAGTTTTCGTTCCACTG
AGCGTCAGACCCCGTAGAAAAGATCAAAGGATCTTCTTGAGATCCTTTTTTTCTGCGCGTAATCTGCTGC
TTGCAAACAAAAAAACCACCGCTACCAGCGGTGGTTTGTTTGCCGGATCAAGAGCTACCAACTCTTTTTC
CGAAGGTAACTGGCTTCAGCAGAGCGCAGATACCAAATACTGTTCTTCTAGTGTAGCCGTAGTTAGGCCA
CCACTTCAAGAACTCTGTAGCACCGCCTACATACCTCGCTCTGCTAATCCTGTTACCAGTGGCTGCTGCC
AGTGGCGATAAGTCGTGTCTTACCGGGTTGGACTCAAGACGATAGTTACCGGATAAGGCGCAGCGGTCGG
GCTGAACGGGGGGTTCGTGCACACAGCCCAGCTTGGAGCGAACGACCTACACCGAACTGAGATACCTACA
GCGTGAGCTATGAGAAAGCGCCACGCTTCCCGAAGGGAGAAAGGCGGACAGGTATCCGGTAAGCGGCAGG
GTCGGAACAGGAGAGCGCACGAGGGAGCTTCCAGGGGGAAACGCCTGGTATCTTTATAGTCCTGTCGGGT
TTCGCCACCTCTGACTTGAGCGTCGATTTTTGTGATGCTCGTCAGGGGGGCGGAGCCTATGGAAAAACGC
CAGCAACGCGGCCTTTTTACGGTTCCTGGCCTTTTGCTGGCCTTTTGCTCACATGTTCTTTCCTGCGTTA
TCCCCTGATTCTGTGGATAACCGTATTACCGCCATGCATTAGTTATTAATAGTAATCAATTACGGGGTCA
TTAGTTCATAGCCCATATATGGAGTTCCG
Features (pLannotate 1.2.2; 17 found; start..end, strand, type, name):
      1..304     +  enhancer       CMV enhancer: human cytomegalovirus immediate early enhancer
    305..508     +  promoter       CMV promoter: human cytomegalovirus (CMV) immediate early promoter
    553..1240    +  CDS            AmCyan1 (fragment): Anemonia majano cyan fluorescent protein mammalian codon-optimized
   1240..1260    +  misc_feature   MCS (fragment): multiple cloning site
   1261..4764    +  CDS            ADCY6: ADCY6_HUMAN - Also known as KIAA0422. Experimental evidence at protein level: Swiss-Prot protein existence level 1. Catalyzes the formation of the signaling molecule cAMP downstream of G protein-coupled receptors (PubMed:17916776, PubMed:17110384). Functions in signaling cascades downstream of beta- adrenergic receptors in the heart and in vascular smooth muscle cells (PubMed:17916776). Functions in signaling cascades downstream of the vasopressin receptor in the kidney and has a role in renal water reabsorption. Functions in signaling cascades downstream of PTH1R and plays a role in regulatin
   4768..4804    +  misc_feature   MCS (fragment): multiple cloning site
   4821..4905    +  CDS            large T antigen (fragment): large T antigen from SV40 (simian virus 40)
   4928..5049    +  polyA_signal   SV40 poly(A) signal: SV40 polyadenylation signal
   5083..5511    -  rep_origin     f1 ori (sequence partly withheld): f1 bacteriophage origin of replication; arrow indicates direction of (+) strand synthesis
   5538..5642    +  promoter       AmpR promoter: bla
   5644..6001    +  promoter       SV40 promoter: SV40 enhancer and early promoter
   6036..6830    +  CDS            NeoR/KanR: aminoglycoside phosphotransferase from Tn5; aph(3')-II (or nptII); confers resistance to neomycin, kanamycin, and G418 (Geneticin®)
   6851..7003    +  CDS            ble (fragment): BLE_KLEPN - Experimental evidence at protein level: Swiss-Prot protein existence level 1. Binding protein with a strong affinity to the bleomycin family of antibiotics. Binds to CL990; an antimitotic-antibiotic compound. From Klebsiella pneumoniae.
   7062..7109    +  polyA_signal   HSV TK poly(A) signal: herpes simplex virus thymidine kinase polyadenylation signal (Cole and Stacy, 1985)
   7200..7216    -  polyA_signal   bGH poly(A) signal (fragment): bovine growth hormone polyadenylation signal
   7438..8026    +  rep_origin     ori: high-copy-number ColE1/pMB1/pBR322/pUC origin of replication
   8141..8200    +  enhancer       CMV enhancer (fragment): human cytomegalovirus immediate early enhancer
