[The description below was written by a language model from this plasmid's Addgene catalogue record and pLannotate feature annotations shown in this document.]
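Description:
pAmCyan1-C1-ADCY6 is a mammalian expression plasmid built on the Clontech pAmCyan1-C1 backbone, carrying the human adenylate cyclase 6 (ADCY6, also called AC6) coding sequence fused in frame to an N-terminal cyan fluorescent protein. The roughly 3.5 kb ADCY6 insert was placed between the XhoI and EcoRI sites of the multiple cloning site, directly downstream of the mammalian codon-optimized AmCyan1 reading frame from Anemonia majano, giving a total size of about 8.2 kb. Transcription of the AmCyan1-ADCY6 fusion is driven by the human cytomegalovirus immediate early enhancer and promoter and terminated by an SV40 polyadenylation signal.

The backbone is propagated in E. coli through a high-copy ColE1/pUC-type origin and also carries an f1 phage origin. A single NeoR/KanR (aminoglycoside phosphotransferase) gene serves both hosts: a bacterial bla-type promoter placed just upstream of the SV40 enhancer/early promoter allows kanamycin selection in bacteria and G418 selection of stably transfected mammalian cells, with an HSV TK polyadenylation signal ending the cassette. The short fragments annotated as SV40 large T antigen, ble and bGH poly(A) appear to be partial matches within backbone sequence rather than functional elements.

ADCY6 encodes a membrane enzyme that generates cAMP downstream of G protein-coupled receptors. The cyan tag allows the protein to be visualised in living or fixed cells, and the associated publication concerns AC6 forming a protein complex with the cystic fibrosis transmembrane conductance regulator in the context of cholera, so the construct suits localisation and fluorescence-based protein interaction studies of AC6.
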