Addgene plasmid #113905: pAmCyan1-C1-ADCY6
Purpose: N-terminal Cyan Fluorescent tag in Adenylate Cyclase 6
Depositing lab: Anjaparavanda Naren. Depositing organization: Cincinnati Children's Hospital Medical Center. Publication: AC6 is the major adenylate cyclase forming a diarrheagenic protein complex with cystic fibrosis transmembrane conductance regulator in cholera. Thomas A, Ramananda Y, Mun K, Naren AP, Arora K. J Biol Chem. 2018 Jun 14. pii: RA118.003378. doi: 10.1074/jbc.RA118.003378. PubMed 29903911.
Backbone
  Vector backbone: pAmCyan1-c1
  Backbone manufacturer: Clontech
  Backbone size w/o insert (bp): 4700
  Total vector size (bp): 8204
  Modifications to backbone: None
  Vector type: Mammalian Expression, Bacterial Expression
  Selectable markers: Neomycin (select with G418)
Growth in bacteria
  Bacterial resistance: Kanamycin, 50 μg/mL
  Growth temperature: 37°C
  Growth strain: DH5alpha
  Copy number: Unknown
Gene/Insert
  Gene/Insert name: Adenylate Cyclase 6
  Species: H. sapiens (human)
  Insert size (bp): 3504
  Entrez Gene: ADCY6 (a.k.a. AC6, LCCS8)
  Promoter: pCMV
  Tag / fusion protein: Cyan (N terminal on backbone)
  Cloning method: Restriction Enzyme; 5′ cloning site XhoI (not destroyed); 3′ cloning site ECoRI (not destroyed)
  Sequencing primers: 5′ CMV
Resource information
  A portion of this plasmid was derived from a plasmid made by: NA
Terms and licenses: Academic/Nonprofit Terms; Industry Terms: Not Available to Industry
Depositor comments: Please acknowledge the Principal Investigator, cite the article in which the plasmids were described.
How to cite: pAmCyan1-C1-ADCY6 was a gift from Anjaparavanda Naren (Addgene plasmid # 113905 ; http://n2t.net/addgene:113905 ; RRID:Addgene_113905)
